Addgene plasmid #51384: pcDNA3-V5-DGCR8-mDRBD1
Depositing lab: Narry Kim. Depositing organization: Seoul National University. Publication: Characterization of DGCR8/Pasha, the essential cofactor for Drosha in primary miRNA processing. Yeom KH, Lee Y, Han J, Suh MR, Kim VN. Nucleic Acids Res. 2006;34(16):4622-9. Epub 2006 Sep 8. 10.1093/nar/gkl458 PubMed 16963499.
Backbone
  Vector backbone: pcDNA3
  Backbone manufacturer: Invitrogen
  Vector type: Mammalian Expression
Growth in bacteria
  Bacterial resistance: Ampicillin, 100 μg/mL
  Growth temperature: 37°C
  Growth strain: DH5alpha
  Copy number: High Copy
Gene/Insert
  Gene/Insert name: DGCR8
  Species: H. sapiens (human)
  Mutation: DRBD1 mutant (A568K, A569K)
  Entrez Gene: DGCR8 (a.k.a. C22orf12, DGCRK6, Gy1, pasha)
  Promoter: CMV
  Tag / fusion protein: V5 (N terminal on backbone)
  Cloning method: Restriction Enzyme; 5′ cloning site EcoRI (not destroyed); 3′ cloning site NotI (not destroyed)
  Sequencing primers: 5′ CAATGGGCGTGGATAGCG; 3′ CCAGGGTCAAGGAAGGCAC
Terms and licenses: Academic/Nonprofit Terms; Industry Terms: Not Available to Industry
How to cite: pcDNA3-V5-DGCR8-mDRBD1 was a gift from Narry Kim (Addgene plasmid # 51384 ; http://n2t.net/addgene:51384 ; RRID:Addgene_51384)
