[The description below was written by a language model from this plasmid's Addgene catalogue record.]
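Description:
pcDNA3-V5-DGCR8-mDRBD1 is a mammalian expression plasmid built on the pcDNA3 backbone. It carries the human DGCR8 coding sequence (also known as Pasha) under the control of the CMV promoter, which gives strong constitutive transcription in transfected mammalian cells. It is maintained in E. coli as a high-copy plasmid under ampicillin selection. No feature table accompanies the record, so other backbone elements, such as the polyadenylation signal or any mammalian selection marker, are not documented here. The insert was placed between EcoRI and NotI sites, both of which remain intact. It is fused in frame to a V5 epitope tag supplied by the backbone at the N terminus, so the protein can be detected or immunoprecipitated with anti-V5 antibodies.

The insert is a point mutant rather than wild-type DGCR8. It carries two substitutions, A568K and A569K, which the record describes as a mutant of the first double-stranded RNA-binding domain (DRBD1). DGCR8 is the cofactor that partners with the RNase III enzyme Drosha to process primary microRNA transcripts in the nucleus, and its double-stranded RNA-binding domains are the regions expected to contact the RNA substrate. Based on the associated work characterizing DGCR8 in primary miRNA processing, this construct is suited to structure-function studies. A typical use would be to express the tagged mutant in cultured cells and compare it with wild-type or other domain mutants, testing how DRBD1 contributes to RNA binding, Drosha association or pri-miRNA cleavage. The record does not state the specific assays performed or the phenotype of the mutant.
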