>Addgene plasmid #51384 | pcDNA3-V5-DGCR8-mDRBD1 | addgene partial sequence | sequence record 80133 | CMV-F 5'-CGCAAATGGGCGGTAGGCGTG-3'
GCAGAGCTCTCTGGCTAACTAGAGAACCCACTGCTTACTGGCTTATCGAAATTAATACGACTCACTATAG
GGAGACCCAAGCTTATGGGTAAGCCTATCCCTAACCCTCTCCTCGGTCTCGATTCTACGGGATCCACTAG
TAACGGCCGCCAGTGTGCTGGAATTCGATTGAATCTGATGGAGACAGATGAGAGCCCCTCTCCGCTCCCG
TGTGGGCCCGCAGGAGAAGCGGTGATGGAGAGCCGAGCTCGCCCCTTCCAAGCGCTGCCCCGTGAGCAGT
CTCCACCACCTCCCCTGCAAACGTCCAGTGGTGCAGAGGTAATGGACGTTGGCTCTGGTGGTGATGGACA
GTCCGAACTCCCTGCTGAGGACCCCTTCAACTTCTACGGAGCTTCTCTTCTCTCCAAAGGATCCTTCTCT
AAGGGCCGCCTCCTCATAGACCCGAACTGTAGTGGCCACAGCCCGCGCACCGCCCGGCACGCACCTGCGG
TCCGGAAGTTCTCCCCTGACCTTAAGTTGCTTAAGGATGTAAAGATTAGCGTGAGCTTTACCGAGAGCTG
CAGGAGTAAGGACAGGAAGGTGCTGTACACAGGAGCAGAGCGCGACGTGCGGGCGGAGTGCGGTCTGCTC
CTTAGCCCTGTCAGTGGGGACGTGCATGCTTGTCCCTTTGGCGGGAGTGTTGGTGACGGGGTAGGCATAG
GGGGTGAGAGTGCTGATAAGAAGGATGAGGAGAATGAGCTGGATCAGGAAAAGAGAGTGGAGTATGCAGT
GCTCGATGAGTTAGAAGATTTTACTGACAATTTGGAGCTAGATGAAGAA
