>Addgene plasmid #51384 | pcDNA3-V5-DGCR8-mDRBD1 | addgene partial sequence | sequence record 80919 | BGH-rev 5'-TAGAAGGCACAGTCGAGG-3'
CTATAGAATAGGGCCCTCTAGATGCATGCTCGAGCGGCCGCTCACACGTCCACGGTGCACAGGGGCTCAC
CGCCAGGCTGGGCGGACGCCACAATGGACATCTTGGGCTTCTTTCGAGTCTCCTCCCTTTCCTCAGCTAG
CCTCTTCATCTCCTCTTGGAGCTTGCTGAGGATGTGCAGGTTGGGCTTGTTCTTCTTGGCATACTGCTGC
AGCTCAATCACACTCTTGTCCGATGTCTCCTGCTTGACCATCTTGCTGCTCTCACGGCCATACATGCGCA
GTAAGGACCCCCAGTTCTTGACATGTGGGTGCAGCAGCTGAAGGATCTTCTGTGAGGCTAACTGCTTTCC
AACTCTCTTGTTCTTACACCACCCGCGCACTGTGTGCTTGCCACACGCCATGACGTATTCACTCTTCTGG
TTTTTCCCAGGAACCACTTCAAACTTGATAGACGTGTCACCCATCCCATGGTTTCTTTTAAGGCACTCGT
GGAGGATCTGATATGGAGACAACAGCCCAGCCTTGCTGGTCAGCTCGTAGACCCGCGAGTCCTCGATGCT
GATGTGGTTAAAATACTCGAGTTCTTCACTGTCTTTGGGCTTCTCTTCAGAGGTCTGTTTAACAAAGTCA
GGGATGAGGATTTCCAGTGTAGCTCGTTTCTTTTTATTCTTCGCAAGTTTTTTGCTGCTTGCAGTTCCAG
ATCCGTAAGTCACACCATCAATGGTCACCGAGGCACCAAAAGGCTCACTTGGGTTCTCACATTCAAAGAA
ATTATAGACAGGGCGGACCTTGAGGACACGCTGCATGTACTCGTGCAGGATGCAGACCTCGGATTTCCCG
TTGGGGTTAATAACAAACTCTTTCTTTGTGGGTGCATCTTGCACTGATAAAGTAATGAGCTTCTGATTGG
CTGGCAAGATGGGCCTCTCGGACTCCGCCTGCTTCCGCTTCATTTCCCGATTGAATTGCCGCCGCTCA
